Addgene plasmid #232264: pIRES-mCerulean-GID1-Cdc42/N12-Cdc42/13C(Q61L)-GAI1-92-mVenus-CAAX
Purpose: Express split-Cdc42 fragments that are fused with CIDs and FPs
Depositing lab: Cliff Stains. Depositing organization: University of Virginia. Publication: Split-Small GTPase Reassembly as a Method to Control Cellular Signaling with User-Defined Inputs. He Y, Faulkner BM, Weatherford RS, Hyun E, Stains CI. ACS Chem Biol. 2025 Aug 26. doi: 10.1021/acschembio.5c00083. PubMed 40856289.
Backbone
  Vector backbone: pIRES
  Backbone manufacturer: Takara Bio
  Backbone size w/o insert (bp): 6105
  Vector type: Mammalian Expression
  Selectable markers: Neomycin (select with G418)
Growth in bacteria
  Bacterial resistance: Ampicillin, 100 μg/mL
  Growth temperature: 37°C
  Growth strain: NEB Stable
  Copy number: High Copy
Gene/Insert 1
  Gene/Insert name: mCerulean-GID1-Cdc42/N12
  Species: H. sapiens (human)
  Insert size (bp): 1863
  Mutation: Cdc42-Q61L
  Entrez Gene: CDC42 (a.k.a. CDC42Hs, G25K, TKS)
  Promoter: CMV
  Tag / fusion protein: mCerulean (N terminal on insert)
  Cloning method: Restriction Enzyme; 5′ cloning site NheI (not destroyed); 3′ cloning site EcoRI (not destroyed)
  Sequencing primers: 5′ unknown
Gene/Insert 2
  Gene/Insert name: Cdc42/13C(Q61L)-GAI1-92-mVenus-CAAX
  Species: H. sapiens (human)
  Insert size (bp): 1665
  Mutation: Cdc42-Q61L
  Entrez Gene: CDC42 (a.k.a. CDC42Hs, G25K, TKS)
  Promoter: CMV
  Tag / fusion protein: mVenus (C terminal on insert)
  Cloning method: Restriction Enzyme; 5′ cloning site XbaI (not destroyed); 3′ cloning site NotI (not destroyed)
  Sequencing primers: 5′ unknown
Terms and licenses: Academic/Nonprofit Terms; Industry Terms: Not Available to Industry
Depositor comments: The plasmid will express two separate inserts, which include split-GTPase fragments that are fused with different CIDs and FPs
How to cite: pIRES-mCerulean-GID1-Cdc42/N12-Cdc42/13C(Q61L)-GAI1-92-mVenus-CAAX was a gift from Cliff Stains (Addgene plasmid # 232264 ; http://n2t.net/addgene:232264 ; RRID:Addgene_232264)
