[The description below was written by a language model from this plasmid's Addgene catalogue record and pLannotate feature annotations shown in this document.]
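Description:
pIRES-mCerulean-GID1-Cdc42/N12-Cdc42/13C(Q61L)-GAI1-92-mVenus-CAAX is a bicistronic mammalian expression plasmid of about 9.6 kb built on the pIRES backbone. It is propagated in bacteria from a high-copy ColE1/pUC-type origin under ampicillin selection (AmpR). It also carries an f1 origin and an SV40 promoter-driven neomycin phosphotransferase cassette with a synthetic poly(A) signal, which allows G418 selection of transfected mammalian cells.

A single transcription unit runs from the CMV enhancer/promoter through a chimeric β-globin/immunoglobulin intron to an SV40 poly(A) signal. An EMCV IRES between the two open reading frames lets both proteins be translated from the one mRNA. The upstream cistron encodes mCerulean fused to the Arabidopsis gibberellin receptor GID1A, followed by a very short N-terminal fragment of human Cdc42, named N12 in the record. The downstream cistron encodes the remaining C-terminal portion of Cdc42, carrying the constitutively activating Q61L mutation. This is fused to residues 1–92 of the Arabidopsis DELLA protein GAI, then to mVenus and a CAAX motif, a prenylation signal that typically directs membrane association. The automated annotation labels this second fluorescent protein as SCFP3A, most likely because of the close similarity among Aequorea GFP variants; the catalogue entry identifies it as mVenus.

GID1 and GAI form a chemically induced dimerization pair that associates in response to gibberellin. The construct is therefore intended to express split-Cdc42 fragments whose reassembly, and hence GTPase signaling, can be triggered by a user-supplied small molecule. The two fluorescent tags allow each fragment to be tracked separately.
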