Features (pLannotate 1.2.2; 25 found; start..end, strand, type, name):
    140..517     +  enhancer       CMV enhancer: human cytomegalovirus immediate early enhancer
    518..729     +  promoter       CMV promoter: human cytomegalovirus (CMV) immediate early promoter
    890..1022    +  intron         chimeric intron: chimera between introns from human β-globin and immunoglobulin heavy chain genes
   1067..1085    +  promoter       T7 promoter: promoter for bacteriophage T7 RNA polymerase
   1091..1807    +  CDS            mCerulean: mCerulean is a basic (constitutively fluorescent) cyan fluorescent protein published in 2005, derived from Aequorea victoria. It is reported to be a very rapidly-maturing monomer.
   1832..2866    +  CDS            GID1A: GID1A_ARATH - Also known as CXE10, GID1L1. Experimental evidence at protein level: Swiss-Prot protein existence level 1. Functions as soluble gibberellin (GA) receptor. GA is an essential hormone that regulates growth and development in plants. Binds with high affinity the biologically active gibberellin GA4, but has no affinity for the biologically inactive GAs. In response to GA, interacts with specific DELLA proteins, known as repressors of GA- induced growth, and targets them for degradation via proteasome. Seems to be required for GA signaling that controls root growth, seed germination,
   2918..2953    +  CDS            Cdc42 (Q61L) (fragment): constitutively active mutant of human Rho family small GTPase Cdc42
   3124..3586    +  misc_feature   IRES: internal ribosome entry site (IRES) of the encephalomyocarditis virus (EMCV)
   3620..4119    +  CDS            Cdc42 (Q61L) (fragment): constitutively active mutant of human Rho family small GTPase Cdc42
   4223..4498    +  CDS            GAI (fragment): GAI_ARATH - Also known as RGA2 From Arabidopsis thaliana (Mouse-ear cress).
   4523..5236    +  CDS            SCFP3A: monomeric optimized variant of ECFP (Kremers et al., 2006) mammalian codon-optimized
   5293..5310    -  promoter       T3 promoter (fragment): promoter for bacteriophage T3 RNA polymerase
   5328..5449    -  polyA_signal   SV40 poly(A) signal: SV40 polyadenylation signal
   5472..5540    -  CDS            large T antigen (fragment): large T antigen from SV40 (simian virus 40)
   5564..5631    +  CDS            lacZα (fragment): LacZα fragment of β-galactosidase; lacZ fragment
   5635..6063    +  rep_origin     f1 ori (sequence partly withheld): f1 bacteriophage origin of replication; arrow indicates direction of (+) strand synthesis
   6091..6142    -  misc_feature   bom (fragment): basis of mobility region from pBR322
   6207..6564    +  promoter       SV40 promoter: SV40 enhancer and early promoter
   6615..7406    +  CDS            neo: KKA2_KLEPN - Also known as kan, nptII. Experimental evidence at protein level: Swiss-Prot protein existence level 1. Resistance to kanamycin, neomycin, paromomycin, ribostamycin, butirosin and gentamicin B. From Klebsiella pneumoniae.
   7473..7521    +  polyA_signal   poly(A) signal: synthetic polyadenylation signal
   7541..7595    -  misc_feature   bom (fragment): basis of mobility region from pBR322
   7697..7732    -  CDS            rop (fragment): Rop protein, which maintains plasmids at low copy number; rop
   7827..7931    +  promoter       AmpR promoter: bla
   7932..8792    +  CDS            AmpR: β-lactamase; bla; confers resistance to ampicillin, carbenicillin, and related antibiotics
   8963..9551    +  rep_origin     ori: high-copy-number ColE1/pMB1/pBR322/pUC origin of replication
>Addgene plasmid #232264 | pIRES-mCerulean-GID1-Cdc42/N12-Cdc42/13C(Q61L)-GAI1-92-mVenus-CAAX | addgene full sequence | sequence record 461830 | Addgene NGS Result
TCAATATTGGCCATTAGCCATATTATTCATTGGTTATATAGCATAAATCAATATTGGCTATTGGCCATTG
CATACGTTGTATCTATATCATAATATGTACATTTATATTGGCTCATGTCCAATATGACCGCCATGTTGGC
ATTGATTATTGACTAGTTATTAATAGTAATCAATTACGGGGTCATTAGTTCATAGCCCATATATGGAGTT
CCGCGTTACATAACTTACGGTAAATGGCCCGCCTGGCTGACCGCCCAACGACCCCCGCCCATTGACGTCA
ATAATGACGTATGTTCCCATAGTAACGCCAATAGGGACTTTCCATTGACGTCAATGGGTGGAGTATTTAC
GGTAAACTGCCCACTTGGCAGTACATCAAGTGTATCATATGCCAAGTCCGCCCCCTATTGACGTCAATGA
CGGTAAATGGCCCGCCTGGCATTATGCCCAGTACATGACCTTACGGGACTTTCCTACTTGGCAGTACATC
TACGTATTAGTCATCGCTATTACCATGGTGATGCGGTTTTGGCAGTACACCAATGGGCGTGGATAGCGGT
TTGACTCACGGGGATTTCCAAGTCTCCACCCCATTGACGTCAATGGGAGTTTGTTTTGGCACCAAAATCA
ACGGGACTTTCCAAAATGTCGTAACAACTGCGATCGCCCGCCCCGTTGACGCAAATGGGCGGTAGGCGTG
TACGGTGGGAGGTCTATATAAGCAGAGCTCGTTTAGTGAACCGTCAGATCACTAGAAGCTTTATTGCGGT
AGTTTATCACAGTTAAATTGCTAACGCAGTCAGTGCTTCTGACACAACAGTCTCGAACTTAAGCTGCAGT
GACTCTCTTAAGGTAGCCTTGCAGAAGTTGGTCGTGAGGCACTGGGCAGGTAAGTATCAAGGTTACAAGA
CAGGTTTAAGGAGACCAATAGAAACTGGGCTTGTCGAGACAGAGAAGACTCTTGCGTTTCTGATAGGCAC
CTATTGGTCTTACTGACATCCACTTTGCCTTTCTCTCCACAGGTGTCCACTCCCAGTTCAATTACAGCTC
TTAAGGCTAGAGTACTTAATACGACTCACTATAGGCTAGCATGGTGAGCAAGGGCGAGGAGCTGTTCACC
GGGGTGGTGCCCATCCTGGTCGAGCTGGACGGCGACGTAAACGGCCACAAGTTCAGCGTGTCCGGCGAGG
GCGAGGGCGATGCCACCTACGGCAAGCTGACCCTGAAGTTCATCTGCACCACCGGCAAGCTGCCCGTGCC
CTGGCCCACCCTCGTGACCACCCTGACCTGGGGCGTGCAGTGCTTCGCCCGCTACCCCGACCACATGAAG
CAGCACGACTTCTTCAAGTCCGCCATGCCCGAAGGCTACGTCCAGGAGCGCACCATCTTCTTCAAGGACG
ACGGCAACTACAAGACCCGCGCCGAGGTGAAGTTCGAGGGCGACACCCTGGTGAACCGCATCGAGCTGAA
GGGCATCGACTTCAAGGAGGACGGCAACATCCTGGGGCACAAGCTGGAGTACAACGCCATCAGCGACAAC
GTCTATATCACCGCCGACAAGCAGAAGAACGGCATCAAGGCCAACTTCAAGATCCGCCACAACATCGAGG
ACGGCAGCGTGCAGCTCGCCGACCACTACCAGCAGAACACCCCCATCGGCGACGGCCCCGTGCTGCTGCC
CGACAACCACTACCTGAGCACCCAGTCCAAGCTGAGCAAAGACCCCAACGAGAAGCGCGATCACATGGTC
CTGCTGGAGTTCGTGACCGCCGCCGGGATCACTCTCGGCATGGACGAGCTGTACAAGGGCGGTGGCTCAT
CTGGCGGAGGTATGGCTGCGAGCGATGAAGTTAATCTTATTGAGAGCAGAACAGTGGTTCCTCTCAATAC
ATGGGTTTTAATATCCAACTTCAAAGTAGCCTACAATATCCTTCGTCGCCCTGATGGAACCTTTAACCGA
CACTTAGCTGAGTATCTAGACCGTAAAGTCACTGCAAACGCCAATCCGGTTGATGGGGTTTTCTCGTTCG
ATGTCTTGATTGATCGCAGGATCAATCTTCTAAGCAGAGTCTATAGACCAGCTTATGCAGATCAAGAGCA
ACCTCCTAGTATTTTAGATCTCGAGAAGCCTGTTGATGGCGACATTGTCCCTGTTATATTGTTCTTCCAT
GGAGGTAGCTTTGCTCATTCTTCTGCAAACAGTGCCATCTACGATACTCTTTGTCGCAGGCTTGTTGGTT
TGTGCAAGTGTGTTGTTGTCTCTGTGAATTATCGGCGTGCACCAGAGAATCCATACCCTTGTGCTTATGA
TGATGGTTGGATTGCTCTTAATTGGGTTAACTCGAGATCTTGGCTTAAATCCAAGAAAGACTCAAAGGTC
CATATTTTCTTGGCTGGTGATAGCTCTGGAGGTAACATCGCGCATAATGTGGCTTTAAGAGCGGGTGAAT
CGGGAATCGATGTTTTGGGGAACATTCTGCTGAATCCTATGTTTGGTGGGAATGAGAGAACGGAGTCTGA
GAAAAGTTTGGATGGGAAATACTTTGTGACGGTTAGAGACCGCGATTGGTACTGGAAAGCGTTTTTACCC
GAGGGAGAAGATAGAGAGCATCCAGCGTGTAATCCGTTTAGCCCGAGAGGGAAAAGCTTAGAAGGAGTGA
GTTTCCCCAAGAGTCTTGTGGTTGTCGCGGGTTTGGATTTGATTAGAGATTGGCAGTTGGCATACGCGGA
AGGGCTCAAGAAAGCGGGTCAAGAGGTTAAGCTTATGCATTTAGAGAAAGCAACTGTTGGGTTTTACCTC
TTGCCTAATAACAATCATTTCCATAATGTTATGGATGAGATTTCGGCGTTTGTAAACGCGGAATGTCAGA
TCTCGTACGCGTCCCGGGGCGGTGGCTCATCTGGCGGAGGTGAGCTCCAGACAATTAAGTGTGTTGTTGT
GGGCGATGGTGCTTAAGAATTCACGCGTCGAGCATGCATCTAGGGCGGCCAATTCCGCCCCTCTCCCCCC
CCCCCCTCTCCCTCCCCCCCCCCTAACGTTACTGGCCGAAGCCGCTTGGAATAAGGCCGGTGTGCGTTTG
TCTATATGTTATTTTCCACCATATTGCCGTCTTTTGGCAATGTGAGGGCCCGGAAACCTGGCCCTGTCTT
CTTGACGAGCATTCCTAGGGGTCTTTCCCCTCTCGCCAAAGGAATGCAAGGTCTGTTGAATGTCGTGAAG
GAAGCAGTTCCTCTGGAAGCTTCTTGAAGACAAACAACGTCTGTAGCGACCCTTTGCAGGCAGCGGAACC
CCCCACCTGGCGACAGGTGCCTCTGCGGCCAAAAGCCACGTGTATAAGATACACCTGCAAAGGCGGCACA
ACCCCAGTGCCACGTTGTGAGTTGGATAGTTGTGGAAAGAGTCAAATGGCTCTCCTCAAGCGTATTCAAC
AAGGGGCTGAAGGATGCCCAGAAGGTACCCCATTGTATGGGATCTGATCTGGGGCCTCGGTGCACATGCT
TTACATGTGTTTAGTCGAGGTTAAAAAAACGTCTAGGCCCCCCGAACCACGGGGACGTGGTTTTCCTTTG
AAAAACACGATGATAAGCTTGCCACAACCCGGGATCCTCTAGAATGGGGGTTGGTAAAACATGTCTCCTG
ATATCCTACACAACAAACAAATTTCCATCGGAGTATGTACCGACTGTTTTTGACAACTATGCAGTCACAG
TTATGATTGGTGGAGAACCATATACTCTTGGACTTTTTGATACTGCAGGGCTAGAGGATTATGACAGATT
ACGACCGCTGAGTTATCCACAAACAGATGTATTTCTAGTCTGTTTTTCAGTGGTCTCTCCATCTTCATTT
GAAAACGTGAAAGAAAAGTGGGTGCCTGAGATAACTCACCACTGTCCAAAGACTCCTTTCTTGCTTGTTG
GGACTCAAATTGATCTCAGAGATGACCCCTCTACTATTGAGAAACTTGCCAAGAACAAACAGAAGCCTAT
CACTCCAGAGACTGCTGAAAAGCTGGCCCGTGACCTGAAGGCTGTCAAGTATGTGGAGTGTTCTGCACTT
ACACAGAGAGGTCTGAAGAATGTGTTTGATGAGGCTATCCTAGCTGCCCTCGAGCCTCCGGAAACTCAAC
CCGGGGATCCCAATTGGGAGCTCGTGTACACGGCGCGCCTGCAGGGAGGTGGCTCATCTGGCGGAGGTCA
GATCTCGTACGCGTCCCGGGGCATGAAGAGAGATCATCATCATCATCATCATCAAGATAAGAAGACTATG
ATGATGAATGAAGAAGACGACGGTAACGGCATGGATGAGCTTCTAGCTGTTCTTGGTTACAAGGTTAGGT
CATCCGAAATGGCTGATGTTGCTCAGAAACTCGAGCAGCTTGAAGTTATGATGTCTAATGTTCAAGAAGA
CGATCTTTCTCAACTCGCTACTGAGACTGTTCACTATAATCCGGCGGAGCTTTACACGTGGCTTGATTCT
ATGCTCACCGACCTTAATGGCGGTGGCTCATCTGGCGGAGGTGTGAGCAAGGGCGAGGAGCTGTTCACCG
GGGTGGTGCCCATCCTGGTCGAGCTGGACGGCGACGTAAACGGCCACAAGTTCAGCGTGTCCGGCGAGGG
CGAGGGCGATGCCACCTACGGCAAGCTGACCCTGAAGTTCATCTGCACCACCGGCAAGCTGCCCGTGCCC
TGGCCCACCCTCGTGACCACCCTGACCTGGGGCGTGCAGTGCTTCGCCCGCTACCCCGACCACATGAAGC
AGCACGACTTCTTCAAGTCCGCCATGCCCGAAGGCTACGTCCAGGAGCGCACCATCTTCTTCAAGGACGA
CGGCAACTACAAGACCCGCGCCGAGGTGAAGTTCGAGGGCGACACCCTGGTGAACCGCATCGAGCTGAAG
GGCATCGACTTCAAGGAGGACGGCAACATCCTGGGGCACAAGCTGGAGTACAACTACAACAGCCACAACG
TCTATATCACCGCCGACAAGCAGAAGAACGGCATCAAGGCCAACTTCAAGATCCGCCACAACATCGAGGA
CGGCGGCGTGCAGCTCGCCGACCACTACCAGCAGAACACCCCCATCGGCGACGGCCCCGTGCTGCTGCCC
GACAACCACTACCTGAGCTACCAGTCCAAGCTGAGCAAAGACCCCAACGAGAAGCGCGATCACATGGTCC
TGCTGGAGTTCGTGACCGCCGCCGGGATCACTCTCGGCATGGACGAGCTGTACAAGAAAAAAAAGAAGAA
AAAGAGCAAGACCAAATGCGTGATTATGTAAGCGGCCGCTTCCCTTTAGTGAGGGTTAATGCTTCGAGCA
GACATGATAAGATACATTGATGAGTTTGGACAAACCACAACTAGAATGCAGTGAAAAAAATGCTTTATTT
GTGAAATTTGTGATGCTATTGCTTTATTTGTAACCATTATAAGCTGCAATAAACAAGTTAACAACAACAA
TTGCATTCATTTTATGTTTCAGGTTCAGGGGGAGATGTGGGAGGTTTTTTAAAGCAAGTAAAACCTCTAC
AAATGTGGTAAAATCCGATAAGGATCGATCCGGGCTGGCGTAATAGCGAAGAGGCCCGCACCGATCGCCC
TTCCCAACAGTTGCGCAGCCTGAATGGCGAATGG
[124 nt withheld, positions 5635-5758]
C
[91 nt withheld, positions 5760-5850]
A
[49 nt withheld, positions 5852-5900]
CCTTTGACGTTGGAGTCCACGTTCTTT
[37 nt withheld, positions 5928-5964]
ACCCTATCTCGGTCTATTCTTTTGATTTATAAGGGATTTTGCCGATTTCGGCCTATTGGTTAAAAAATGA
GCTGATTTAACAAAAATTTAACGCGAATTTTAACAAAATATTAACGCTTACAATTTCCTGATGCGGTATT
TTCTCCTTACGCATCTGTGCGGTATTTCACACCGCATACGCGGATCTGCGCAGCACCATGGCCTGAAATA
ACCTCTGAAAGAGGAACTTGGTTAGGTACCTTCTGAGGCGGAAAGAACCAGCTGTGGAATGTGTGTCAGT
TAGGGTGTGGAAAGTCCCCAGGCTCCCCAGCAGGCAGAAGTATGCAAAGCATGCATCTCAATTAGTCAGC
AACCAGGTGTGGAAAGTCCCCAGGCTCCCCAGCAGGCAGAAGTATGCAAAGCATGCATCTCAATTAGTCA
GCAACCATAGTCCCGCCCCTAACTCCGCCCATCCCGCCCCTAACTCCGCCCAGTTCCGCCCATTCTCCGC
CCCATGGCTGACTAATTTTTTTTATTTATGCAGAGGCCGAGGCCGCCTCGGCCTCTGAGCTATTCCAGAA
GTAGTGAGGAGGCTTTTTTGGAGGCCTAGGCTTTTGCAAAAAGCTTGATTCTTCTGACACAACAGTCTCG
AACTTAAGGCTAGAGCCACCATGATTGAACAAGATGGATTGCACGCAGGTTCTCCGGCCGCTTGGGTGGA
GAGGCTATTCGGCTATGACTGGGCACAACAGACAATCGGCTGCTCTGATGCCGCCGTGTTCCGGCTGTCA
GCGCAGGGGCGCCCGGTTCTTTTTGTCAAGACCGACCTGTCCGGTGCCCTGAATGAACTGCAGGACGAGG
CAGCGCGGCTATCGTGGCTGGCCACGACGGGCGTTCCTTGCGCAGCTGTGCTCGACGTTGTCACTGAAGC
GGGAAGGGACTGGCTGCTATTGGGCGAAGTGCCGGGGCAGGATCTCCTGTCATCTCACCTTGCTCCTGCC
GAGAAAGTATCCATCATGGCTGATGCAATGCGGCGGCTGCATACGCTTGATCCGGCTACCTGCCCATTCG
ACCACCAAGCGAAACATCGCATCGAGCGAGCACGTACTCGGATGGAAGCCGGTCTTGTCGATCAGGATGA
TCTGGACGAAGAGCATCAGGGGCTCGCGCCAGCCGAACTGTTCGCCAGGCTCAAGGCGCGCATGCCCGAC
GGCGAGGATCTCGTCGTGACCCATGGCGATGCCTGCTTGCCGAATATCATGGTGGAAAATGGCCGCTTTT
CTGGATTCATCGACTGTGGCCGGCTGGGTGTGGCGGACCGCTATCAGGACATAGCGTTGGCTACCCGTGA
TATTGCTGAAGAGCTTGGCGGCGAATGGGCTGACCGCTTCCTCGTGCTTTACGGTATCGCCGCTCCCGAT
TCGCAGCGCATCGCCTTCTATCGCCTTCTTGACGAGTTCTTCTGAGCGGGACTCTGGGGTTCGAAATGAC
CGACCAAGCGACGCCCAACCTGCCATCACGATGGCCGCAATAAAATATCTTTATTTTCATTACATCTGTG
TGTTGGTTTTTTGTGTGAATCGATAGCGATAAGGATCCGCGTATGGTGCACTCTCAGTACAATCTGCTCT
GATGCCGCATAGTTAAGCCAGCCCCGACACCCGCCAACACCCGCTGACGCGCCCTGACGGGCTTGTCTGC
TCCCGGCATCCGCTTACAGACAAGCTGTGACCGTCTCCGGGAGCTGCATGTGTCAGAGGTTTTCACCGTC
ATCACCGAAACGCGCGAGACGAAAGGGCCTCGTGATACGCCTATTTTTATAGGTTAATGTCATGATAATA
ATGGTTTCTTAGACGTCAGGTGGCACTTTTCGGGGAAATGTGCGCGGAACCCCTATTTGTTTATTTTTCT
AAATACATTCAAATATGTATCCGCTCATGAGACAATAACCCTGATAAATGCTTCAATAATATTGAAAAAG
GAAGAGTATGAGTATTCAACATTTCCGTGTCGCCCTTATTCCCTTTTTTGCGGCATTTTGCCTTCCTGTT
TTTGCTCACCCAGAAACGCTGGTGAAAGTAAAAGATGCTGAAGATCAGTTGGGTGCACGAGTGGGTTACA
TCGAACTGGATCTCAACAGCGGTAAGATCCTTGAGAGTTTTCGCCCCGAAGAACGTTTTCCAATGATGAG
CACTTTTAAAGTTCTGCTATGTGGCGCGGTATTATCCCGTATTGACGCCGGGCAAGAGCAACTCGGTCGC
CGCATACACTATTCTCAGAATGACTTGGTTGAGTACTCACCAGTCACAGAAAAGCATCTTACGGATGGCA
TGACAGTAAGAGAATTATGCAGTGCTGCCATAACCATGAGTGATAACACTGCGGCCAACTTACTTCTGAC
AACGATCGGAGGACCGAAGGAGCTAACCGCTTTTTTGCACAACATGGGGGATCATGTAACTCGCCTTGAT
CGTTGGGAACCGGAGCTGAATGAAGCCATACCAAACGACGAGCGTGACACCACGATGCCTGTAGCAATGG
CAACAACGTTGCGCAAACTATTAACTGGCGAACTACTTACTCTAGCTTCCCGGCAACAATTAATAGACTG
GATGGAGGCGGATAAAGTTGCAGGACCACTTCTGCGCTCGGCCCTTCCGGCTGGCTGGTTTATTGCTGAT
AAATCTGGAGCCGGTGAGCGTGGGTCTCGCGGTATCATTGCAGCACTGGGGCCAGATGGTAAGCCCTCCC
GTATCGTAGTTATCTACACGACGGGGAGTCAGGCAACTATGGATGAACGAAATAGACAGATCGCTGAGAT
AGGTGCCTCACTGATTAAGCATTGGTAACTGTCAGACCAAGTTTACTCATATATACTTTAGATTGATTTA
AAACTTCATTTTTAATTTAAAAGGATCTAGGTGAAGATCCTTTTTGATAATCTCATGACCAAAATCCCTT
AACGTGAGTTTTCGTTCCACTGAGCGTCAGACCCCGTAGAAAAGATCAAAGGATCTTCTTGAGATCCTTT
TTTTCTGCGCGTAATCTGCTGCTTGCAAACAAAAAAACCACCGCTACCAGCGGTGGTTTGTTTGCCGGAT
CAAGAGCTACCAACTCTTTTTCCGAAGGTAACTGGCTTCAGCAGAGCGCAGATACCAAATACTGTTCTTC
TAGTGTAGCCGTAGTTAGGCCACCACTTCAAGAACTCTGTAGCACCGCCTACATACCTCGCTCTGCTAAT
CCTGTTACCAGTGGCTGCTGCCAGTGGCGATAAGTCGTGTCTTACCGGGTTGGACTCAAGACGATAGTTA
CCGGATAAGGCGCAGCGGTCGGGCTGAACGGGGGGTTCGTGCACACAGCCCAGCTTGGAGCGAACGACCT
ACACCGAACTGAGATACCTACAGCGTGAGCTATGAGAAAGCGCCACGCTTCCCGAAGGGAGAAAGGCGGA
CAGGTATCCGGTAAGCGGCAGGGTCGGAACAGGAGAGCGCACGAGGGAGCTTCCAGGGGGAAACGCCTGG
TATCTTTATAGTCCTGTCGGGTTTCGCCACCTCTGACTTGAGCGTCGATTTTTGTGATGCTCGTCAGGGG
GGCGGAGCCTATGGAAAAACGCCAGCAACGCGGCCTTTTTACGGTTCCTGGCCTTTTGCTGGCCTTTTGC
TCACATGGCTCGACAGATCT
